>Addgene plasmid #25322 | EPHA1 (3HIL) | depositor partial sequence | sequence record 11796 | Author sequence
GATGGGATCCCGTATCGAACCGTCTCTGAGTGGCTCGAGTCCATACGCATGAAACGCTACATCCTGCACT
TCCACTCGGCTGGGCTGGACACCATGGAGTGTGTGCTGGAGCTGACCGCTGAGGACCTGACGCAGATGGG
AATCACACTGCCCGGGCACCAGAAGCGCATTCTTTGCAGTATTCAGGGATTC
