>Addgene plasmid #25322 | EPHA1 (3HIL) | addgene partial sequence | sequence record 31405 | 25322 with T7
GAATTCCCTCTGAATATTTTGTTTACTTTAAGAAGGAGATATACCATGCATCATCATCATCATCACAGCA
GCGGCAGAGAAAACTTGTATTTCCAGGGCGATGGGATCCCGTATCGAACCGTCTCTGAGTGGCTCGAGTC
CATACGCATGAAACGCTACATCCTGCACTTCCACTCGGCTGGGCTGGACACCATGGAGTGTGTGCTGGAG
CTGACCGCTGAGGACCTGACGCAGATGGGAATCACACTGCCCGGGCACCAGAAGCGCATTCTTTGCAGTA
TTCAGGGATTCTGATGACGAAGCTTGCGGCCGCACTCGAGCACCACCACCACCACCACTGAGATCCGGCT
GCTAACAAAGCCCGAAAGGAAGCTGAGTTGGCTGCTGCCACCGCTGAGCAATAACTAGCATAACCCCTTG
GGGCCTCTAAACGGGTCTTGAGGGGTTTTTTGCTGAAAGGAGGAACTATATCCGGATTGGCGAATGGG
[124 nt withheld, positions 489-612]
C
[91 nt withheld, positions 614-704]
A
[49 nt withheld, positions 706-754]
CCTTTGACGTTGGAGTCCACGTTCTTT
[37 nt withheld, positions 782-818]
ACCCTATCTCGGTCTATTCTTTTGATTTATAAGGGATTTTGCCGATTTCGGCCTATTGGTTAAAAATGAG
CTGATTTAACAAAAATTTAACGCG
