[The description below was written by a language model from this plasmid's Addgene catalogue record.]
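Description:
EPHA1 (3HIL) is a bacterial expression plasmid built on the pET28-MHL backbone, a pET28-derived vector from a structural genomics consortium. It is selected with kanamycin and is recorded as low copy. The backbone is listed as 7325 bp without the insert. No feature table accompanies the record, so the origin of replication, promoter and terminator are not explicitly annotated. The listed sequencing primers (T7 forward and T7 terminator) are nonetheless consistent with the usual pET arrangement. In that arrangement the insert sits between a T7 promoter and T7 terminator and is expressed in an E. coli host supplying T7 RNA polymerase. DH5alpha is listed only as the propagation strain.

The payload is a 192 bp fragment of human EPHA1, named epha1.911.974. The name indicates residues 911 to 974 of the ephrin receptor tyrosine kinase EPHA1, and 192 bp matches those 64 codons. This region corresponds to the SAM (sterile alpha motif) domain, a small helical module at the C-terminal end of Eph receptors, often implicated in protein–protein interaction. The fragment was inserted by restriction enzyme cloning and carries an N-terminal His tag, allowing purification by immobilised metal affinity chromatography. The record does not say whether a protease cleavage site lies between the tag and the domain.

The construct was made to produce recombinant protein for structure determination and is linked to the deposited structure 3HIL. As the record cautions, it is a domain-level construct rather than a full-length open reading frame. It therefore suits structural, biophysical or binding studies of the isolated SAM domain, not studies of the intact receptor or its kinase activity.
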