Addgene plasmid #25322: EPHA1 (3HIL)
Purpose: Bacterial expression for structure determination; may not be full ORF
Depositing lab: Cheryl Arrowsmith. Depositing organization: University of Toronto.
Backbone
  Vector backbone: pET28-MHL
  Backbone manufacturer: SGC
  Backbone size w/o insert (bp): 7325
  Vector type: Bacterial Expression
Growth in bacteria
  Bacterial resistance: Kanamycin, 50 μg/mL
  Growth temperature: 37°C
  Growth strain: DH5alpha
  Copy number: Low Copy
Gene/Insert
  Gene/Insert name: epha1.911.974 (alt names: PDB: 3HIL; Ephrin receptor EPHA1, SAM domain; EPHA1)
  Species: H. sapiens (human)
  Insert size (bp): 192
  GenBank ID: NP_005223
  Entrez Gene: EPHA1 (a.k.a. EPH, EPHT, EPHT1)
  Tag / fusion protein: His (N terminal on insert)
  Cloning method: Restriction Enzyme
  Sequencing primers: 5′ T7; 3′ T7-term
Terms and licenses: Academic/Nonprofit Terms; Industry Terms: Not Available to Industry
Depositor comments: PDB: 3HIL. http://www.thesgc.org/structures/3HIL/
How to cite: EPHA1 (3HIL) was a gift from Cheryl Arrowsmith (Addgene plasmid # 25322 ; http://n2t.net/addgene:25322 ; RRID:Addgene_25322)
